Addgene plasmid #201308: pBD025
Purpose: AvrSr27-1 as Golden Gate compatible MoClo CDS part
Depositing lab: Benjamin Schwessinger. Depositing organization: Australian National University.
Backbone
  Vector backbone: Twist Chloramphenicol vector
  Vector type: Plant Expression
Growth in bacteria
  Bacterial resistance: Chloramphenicol, 25 μg/mL
  Growth temperature: 37°C
  Growth strain: DH5alpha
  Copy number: High Copy
Gene/Insert
  Gene/Insert name: AvrSr27-1
  Species: Puccinia graminis f. sp. Tritici
  Mutation: removal of BsaI and BpiI sites
  Cloning method: Restriction Enzyme; 5′ cloning site unknown (unknown if destroyed)
Terms and licenses: Academic/Nonprofit Terms; Industry Terms: Not Available to Industry
How to cite: pBD025 was a gift from Benjamin Schwessinger (Addgene plasmid # 201308 ; http://n2t.net/addgene:201308 ; RRID:Addgene_201308)
