[The description below was written by a language model from this plasmid's Addgene catalogue record and pLannotate feature annotations shown in this document.]
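Description:
pBD025 is a small (about 2.4 kb) Golden Gate/MoClo parts plasmid that carries the coding sequence of AvrSr27-1, an avirulence effector gene from the wheat stem rust fungus Puccinia graminis f. sp. tritici. It is built on a Twist chloramphenicol cloning vector and is catalogued under plant expression. The plasmid itself is a storage and donor vector, not an expression construct: the feature table shows no plant or other eukaryotic promoter or terminator around the insert. It is propagated in E. coli from a high-copy ColE1/pUC-type origin. Selection is by chloramphenicol, through a cat gene driven by its native cat promoter and followed by the phage lambda t0 terminator. Short remnants of the lac operator and lacZα are also detected. These appear to be backbone leftovers with no functional role.

The AvrSr27-1 insert was not picked up by the automated annotation, but it presumably lies in the unannotated region of the sequence, roughly the first 460 nt and the stretch next to the lacZα fragment. The coding sequence has been domesticated by removing internal BsaI and BpiI recognition sites. These are the Type IIS enzymes used in MoClo assembly, so the part can be excised and ligated without being cut internally. As a CDS-level module, it is meant to be combined in one-pot Golden Gate reactions with separate promoter, tag and terminator parts to build transcription units. These would typically be used to express the effector in plant cells and study its recognition by the matching resistance gene. The record does not state the flanking overhangs, the exact cloning sites or whether the native signal peptide is included.
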