Features (pLannotate 1.2.2; 6 found; start..end, strand, type, name):
    464..479     -  protein_bind   lac operator (fragment): The lac repressor binds to the lac operator to inhibit transcription in E. coli. This inhibition can be relieved by adding lactose or isopropyl-β-D-thiogalactopyranoside (IPTG). lac repressor encoded by lacI
    630..1218    -  rep_origin     ori: high-copy-number ColE1/pMB1/pBR322/pUC origin of replication
   1351..1445    -  terminator     lambda t0 terminator: transcription terminator from phage lambda
   1469..2125    -  CDS            cat: CAT_ECOLX - Experimental evidence at protein level: Swiss-Prot protein existence level 1. This enzyme is an effector of chloramphenicol resistance in bacteria. From Escherichia coli. This protein is used as a marker in many commonly used cloning vectors, such as pACYC184.
   2126..2228    -  promoter       cat promoter: promoter of the E. coli cat gene encoding chloramphenicol acetyltransferase
   2303..2346    -  CDS            lacZα (fragment): LacZα fragment of β-galactosidase; lacZ fragment
>Addgene plasmid #201308 | pBD025 | addgene full sequence | sequence record 409510 | Addgene NGS Result
CTCTGTGGTCTCAAATGATGACACCACATCACCAAAGTAATTGCAACTCCCCATCTTTGAAATTTCCCAG
GTTCATTGGAAAATGTGACTCCTGCCAGCTCCATACCAAAGCTACCAACCTGGTGAGCTGCACCTCTTGT
AGGAAATCCTCATTGGTATATGAAGAATGTTCCACCAAAGGCTGTCCTGCTAATTGGCACAAAAGCACCT
GTCAAGAACCCAAGTTCAATAGAGGTATTCTGTCCTGTTACTGTGAGAACTGCCAGCAGCACACCAAGGA
AAAACAGACAATTTCCTGCAAAAATTGTAAGAATTCAGCCACCACCTTCTCACATTGTTCAAGCCCAGAG
TGTCACAGCAGATGGTAAGCTTCGAGACCACGAAGAGGCTAGGTGGAGGCTCAGTGATGATAAGTCTGCG
ATGGTGGATGCATGTGTCATGGTCATAGCTGTTTCCTGTGTGAAATTGTTATCCGCTCAGAGGGCACAAT
CCTATTCCGCGCTATCCGACAATCTCCAAGACATTAGGTGGAGTTCAGTTCGGCGTATGGCATATGTCGC
TGGAAAGAACATGTGAGCAAAAGGCCAGCAAAAGGCCAGGAACCGTAAAAAGGCCGCGTTGCTGGCGTTT
TTCCATAGGCTCCGCCCCCCTGACGAGCATCACAAAAATCGACGCTCAAGTCAGAGGTGGCGAAACCCGA
CAGGACTATAAAGATACCAGGCGTTTCCCCCTGGAAGCTCCCTCGTGCGCTCTCCTGTTCCGACCCTGCC
GCTTACCGGATACCTGTCCGCCTTTCTCCCTTCGGGAAGCGTGGCGCTTTCTCATAGCTCACGCTGTAGG
TATCTCAGTTCGGTGTAGGTCGTTCGCTCCAAGCTGGGCTGTGTGCACGAACCCCCCGTTCAGCCCGACC
GCTGCGCCTTATCCGGTAACTATCGTCTTGAGTCCAACCCGGTAAGACACGACTTATCGCCACTGGCAGC
AGCCACTGGTAACAGGATTAGCAGAGCGAGGTATGTAGGCGGTGCTACAGAGTTCTTGAAGTGGTGGCCT
AACTACGGCTACACTAGAAGAACAGTATTTGGTATCTGCGCTCTGCTGAAGCCAGTTACCTTCGGAAAAA
GAGTTGGTAGCTCTTGATCCGGCAAACAAACCACCGCTGGTAGCGGTGGTTTTTTTGTTTGCAAGCAGCA
GATTACGCGCAGAAAAAAAGGATCTCAAGAAGATCCTTTGATCTTTTCTACGGGGTCTGACGCTCTATTC
AACAAAGCCGCCGTCCCGTCAAGTCAGCGTAAATGGGTAGGGGGCTTCAAATCGTCCCCCCATACGATAT
AAGTTGTTACTAGTGCTTGGATTCTCACCAATAAAAAACGCCCGGCGGCAACCGAGCGTTCTGAACAAAT
CCAGATGGAGTTCTGAGGTCATTACTGGATCTATCAACAGGAGTCCAAGCGAGCTCGATATCAAATTACG
CCCCGCCCTGCCACTCATCGCAGTACTGTTGTAATTCATTAAGCATTCTGCCGACATGGAAGCCATCACA
AACGGCATGATGAACCTGAATCGCCAGCGGCATCAGCACCTTGTCGCCTTGCGTATAATATTTGCCCATG
GTGAAAACGGGGGCGAAGAAGTTGTCCATATTGGCCACGTTTAAATCAAAACTGGTGAAACTCACCCAGG
GATTGGCTGAGACGAAAAACATATTCTCAATAAACCCTTTAGGGAAATAGGCCAGGTTTTCACCGTAACA
CGCCACATCTTGCGAATATATGTGTAGAAACTGCCGGAAATCGTCGTGGTATTCACTCCAGAGCGATGAA
AACGTTTCAGTTTGCTCATGGAAAACGGTGTAACAAGGGTGAACACTATCCCATATCACCAGCTCACCGT
CTTTCATTGCCATACGAAATTCCGGATGAGCATTCATCAGGCGGGCAAGAATGTGAATAAAGGCCGGATA
AAACTTGTGCTTATTTTTCTTTACGGTCTTTAAAAAGGCCGTAATATCCAGCTGAACGGTCTGGTTATAG
GTACATTGAGCAACTGACTGAAATGCCTCAAAATGTTCTTTACGATGCCATTGGGATATATCAACGGTGG
TATATCCAGTGATTTTTTTCTCCATTTTAGCTTCCTTAGCTCCTGAAAATCTCGATAACTCAAAAAATAC
GCCCGGTAGTGATCTTATTTCATTATGGTGAAAGTTGGAACCTCTTACGTGCCGATCAACGTCTCATTGA
TACCTGAAACAAAACCCATCGTACGGCCAAGGAAGTCTCCAATAACTGTGATCCACCACAAGCGCCAGGG
TTTTCCCAGTCACGACGTTGTAAAACGACGGCCAGTCATGCATAATCCGCACGCATCTGGAATAAGGAAG
TGCCATTCCGCCTGACCT
